Addgene plasmid #103253: LSB-hsa-miR-148b-5p
Purpose: Used to sense miRNA activity using fluorescence based tools. hsa-miR-148b-5p target in 3' UTR of of mKate. miRNA activity can be measured by the repression of mKate2 relative to EBFP2 fluorescent proteins . Plasmid is inherently unstable; please see Depositor Comments
Depositing lab: Ron Weiss. Depositing organization: Massachusetts Institute of Technology. Publication: A mixed antagonistic/synergistic miRNA repression model enables accurate predictions of multi-input miRNA sensor activity. Gam JJ, Babb J, Weiss R. Nat Commun. 2018 Jun 22;9(1):2430. doi: 10.1038/s41467-018-04575-0. PubMed 29934631.
Backbone
  Vector backbone: Low Sensor Backbone (LSB)
  Vector type: Mammalian Expression, Synthetic Biology
Growth in bacteria
  Bacterial resistance: Ampicillin and Kanamycin, 100 & 50 μg/mL
  Growth temperature: 30°C
  Growth strain: NEB Stable
  Copy number: High Copy
Gene/Insert
  Gene/Insert name: hsa-miR-148b-5p target
  Species: H. sapiens (human)
  Entrez Gene: MIR148B (a.k.a. MIRN148B, mir-148b)
  Promoter: EF-1a
  Cloning method: Gibson Cloning
Terms and licenses: Academic/Nonprofit Terms; Industry Terms: Not Available to Industry
Depositor comments: Please note that this plasmid is inherently unstable due to a repeating poly A element. We recommend performing a diagnostic digest on multiple colonies upon receipt. The depositors would like to note the presence of several discrepancies between the depositor sequence and physical plasmid sequence. In particular, the sequences upstream and downstream of the puromycin coding region have 10 bp insertions which do not affect the ability to perform puromycin selection. The sequences for those regions within the physical plasmids are as follows: Upstream of Puro: GAATTCGACCGCCTGTCTCAAGGTGCCACC; Downstream of Puro: GCTTTGAGACTACGCGTGAATTCACTCCTC.
How to cite: LSB-hsa-miR-148b-5p was a gift from Ron Weiss (Addgene plasmid # 103253 ; http://n2t.net/addgene:103253 ; RRID:Addgene_103253)
