[The description below was written by a language model from this plasmid's Addgene catalogue record and pLannotate feature annotations shown in this document.]
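Description:
LSB-hsa-miR-148b-5p is an 11 kb mammalian expression plasmid built on the Low Sensor Backbone (LSB) and used in synthetic biology as a two-colour fluorescent sensor of microRNA activity. It replicates in E. coli from a high-copy ColE1/pUC-type origin and carries both an ampicillin resistance gene (β-lactamase with its own promoter) and a kanamycin resistance gene (aph(3')-Ia), so it is maintained under dual selection. A puromycin N-acetyltransferase coding sequence followed by a rabbit β-globin polyadenylation signal is also present for selection in mammalian cells. No promoter is annotated directly upstream of it in the feature table. The depositor notes short insertions flanking the puromycin coding region in the physical plasmid relative to the deposited sequence, which are reported not to affect puromycin selection.

The payload consists of two parallel transcription units. Each is driven by the human EF-1α core promoter with its intron A and terminated by a β-globin 3' region and poly(A) signal. Each is also flanked by attB4, attB1 and attB2 Gateway recombination scars left over from modular assembly. One unit expresses the red fluorescent protein mKate2, and according to the record its 3' UTR carries the target site for human miR-148b-5p, although this short element is not separately annotated. The other unit expresses the blue protein EBFP2 with no target site and serves as an internal reference for delivery and expression. When miR-148b-5p is active in a transfected cell, it represses the mKate2 transcript. The drop in mKate2 relative to EBFP2 therefore gives a normalised readout of miRNA activity. The repeated poly(A) element makes the plasmid inherently unstable through recombination, so the depositor advises checking its integrity.
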