Features (pLannotate 1.2.2; 28 found; start..end, strand, type, name):
     87..675     -  rep_origin     ori: high-copy-number ColE1/pMB1/pBR322/pUC origin of replication
    846..1706    -  CDS            AmpR: β-lactamase; bla; confers resistance to ampicillin, carbenicillin, and related antibiotics
   1707..1778    -  promoter       AmpR promoter: bla
   1857..2456    +  CDS            PuroR: puromycin N-acetyltransferase; pac from Streptomyces alboniger; confers resistance to puromycin
   2461..2541    +  CDS            HBB (fragment): HBB_PONPY - Experimental evidence at transcript level: Swiss-Prot protein existence level 2. Involved in oxygen transport from the lung to the various peripheral tissues. From Pongo pygmaeus (Bornean orangutan).
   2612..2667    +  polyA_signal   β-globin poly(A) signal: rabbit β-globin polyadenylation signal (Gil and Proudfoot, 1987)
   3646..3666    +  protein_bind   attB4: mutant version of attB; core recombination site for the Gateway® BP reaction BP Clonase™
   3734..3945    +  promoter       EF-1α core promoter: core promoter for human elongation factor EF-1α
   3946..4884    +  intron         EF-1α intron A: intron upstream of the start codon of human EF-1α
   4911..4931    +  protein_bind   attB1: mutant version of attB; core recombination site for the Gateway® BP reaction BP Clonase™
   4951..5646    +  CDS            mKate2: mKate2 is a basic (constitutively fluorescent) red fluorescent protein published in 2009, derived from Entacmaea quadricolor. It is reported to be a rapidly-maturing monomer with moderate acid sensitivity.
   5666..5690    -  protein_bind   attB2: mutant version of attB; recombination site for the Gateway® BP reaction BP Clonase™
   5834..5908    +  CDS            HBB (fragment): HBB_PONPY - Experimental evidence at transcript level: Swiss-Prot protein existence level 2. Involved in oxygen transport from the lung to the various peripheral tissues. From Pongo pygmaeus (Bornean orangutan).
   5979..6034    +  polyA_signal   β-globin poly(A) signal: rabbit β-globin polyadenylation signal (Gil and Proudfoot, 1987)
   6419..6444    +  misc_feature   SA: splice acceptor site
   7116..7136    +  protein_bind   attB4: mutant version of attB; core recombination site for the Gateway® BP reaction BP Clonase™
   7204..7415    +  promoter       EF-1α core promoter: core promoter for human elongation factor EF-1α
   7416..8354    +  intron         EF-1α intron A: intron upstream of the start codon of human EF-1α
   8381..8401    +  protein_bind   attB1: mutant version of attB; core recombination site for the Gateway® BP reaction BP Clonase™
   8412..9128    +  CDS            EBFP2: EBFP2 is a basic (constitutively fluorescent) blue fluorescent protein published in 2007, derived from Aequorea victoria. It is reported to be a rapidly-maturing monomer with moderate acid sensitivity.
   9136..9160    -  protein_bind   attB2: mutant version of attB; recombination site for the Gateway® BP reaction BP Clonase™
   9164..9244    +  CDS            HBB (fragment): HBB_PONPY - Experimental evidence at transcript level: Swiss-Prot protein existence level 2. Involved in oxygen transport from the lung to the various peripheral tissues. From Pongo pygmaeus (Bornean orangutan).
   9315..9370    +  polyA_signal   β-globin poly(A) signal: rabbit β-globin polyadenylation signal (Gil and Proudfoot, 1987)
   9753..9775    -  protein_bind   lac operator (fragment): The lac repressor binds to the lac operator to inhibit transcription in E. coli. This inhibition can be relieved by adding lactose or isopropyl-β-D-thiogalactopyranoside (IPTG). lac repressor encoded by lacI
   9779..9809    -  promoter       lac promoter: promoter for the E. coli lac operon
   9824..9845    -  protein_bind   CAP binding site: CAP binding activates transcription in the presence of cAMP. E. coli catabolite activator protein
   9858..9897    -  CDS            lacI (fragment): lac repressor; lacI; The lac repressor binds to the lac operator to inhibit transcription in E. coli. This inhibition can be relieved by adding lactose or isopropyl-β-D-thiogalactopyranoside (IPTG).
  10070..10879   +  CDS            KanR: aminoglycoside phosphotransferase; aph(3')-Ia; confers resistance to kanamycin in bacteria or G418 (Geneticin®) in eukaryotes
>Addgene plasmid #103253 | LSB-hsa-miR-148b-5p | depositor full sequence | sequence record 195555 | Full Sequence
AATTGAGGGGATAACGCAGGAAAGAACATGTGAGCAAAAGGCCAGCAAAAGGCCAGGAACCGTAAAAAGG
CCGCGTTGCTGGCGTTTTTCCATAGGCTCCGCCCCCCTGACGAGCATCACAAAAATCGACGCTCAAGTCA
GAGGTGGCGAAACCCGACAGGACTATAAAGATACCAGGCGTTTCCCCCTGGAAGCTCCCTCGTGCGCTCT
CCTGTTCCGACCCTGCCGCTTACCGGATACCTGTCCGCCTTTCTCCCTTCGGGAAGCGTGGCGCTTTCTC
ATAGCTCACGCTGTAGGTATCTCAGTTCGGTGTAGGTCGTTCGCTCCAAGCTGGGCTGTGTGCACGAACC
CCCCGTTCAGCCCGACCGCTGCGCCTTATCCGGTAACTATCGTCTTGAGTCCAACCCGGTAAGACACGAC
TTATCGCCACTGGCAGCAGCCACTGGTAACAGGATTAGCAGAGCGAGGTATGTAGGCGGTGCTACAGAGT
TCTTGAAGTGGTGGCCTAACTACGGCTACACTAGAAGAACAGTATTTGGTATCTGCGCTCTGCTGAAGCC
AGTTACCTTCGGAAAAAGAGTTGGTAGCTCTTGATCCGGCAAACAAACCACCGCTGGTAGCGGTGGTTTT
TTTGTTTGCAAGCAGCAGATTACGCGCAGAAAAAAAGGATCTCAAGAAGATCCTTTGATCTTTTCTACGG
GGTCTGACGCTCAGTGGAACGAAAACTCACGTTAAGGGATTTTGGTCATGAGATTATCAAAAAGGATCTT
CACCTAGATCCTTTTAAATTAAAAATGAAGTTTTAAATCAATCTAAAGTATATATGAGTAAACTTGGTCT
GACAGTTACCAATGCTTAATCAGTGAGGCACCTATCTCAGCGATCTGTCTATTTCGTTCATCCATAGTTG
CCTGACTCCCCGTCGTGTAGATAACTACGATACGGGAGGGCTTACCATCTGGCCCCAGTGCTGCAATGAT
ACCGCGAGAACCACGCTCACCGGCTCCAGATTTATCAGCAATAAACCAGCCAGCCGGAAGGGCCGAGCGC
AGAAGTGGTCCTGCAACTTTATCCGCCTCCATCCAGTCTATTAATTGTTGCCGGGAAGCTAGAGTAAGTA
GTTCGCCAGTTAATAGTTTGCGCAACGTTGTTGCCATTGCTACAGGCATCGTGGTGTCACGCTCGTCGTT
TGGTATGGCTTCATTCAGCTCCGGTTCCCAACGATCAAGGCGAGTTACATGATCCCCCATGTTGTGCAAA
AAAGCGGTTAGCTCCTTCGGTCCTCCGATCGTTGTCAGAAGTAAGTTGGCCGCAGTGTTATCACTCATGG
TTATGGCAGCACTGCATAATTCTCTTACTGTCATGCCATCCGTAAGATGCTTTTCTGTGACTGGTGAGTA
CTCAACCAAGTCATTCTGAGAATAGTGTATGCGGCGACCGAGTTGCTCTTGCCCGGCGTCAATACGGGAT
AATACCGCGCCACATAGCAGAACTTTAAAAGTGCTCATCATTGGAAAACGTTCTTCGGGGCGAAAACTCT
CAAGGATCTTACCGCTGTTGAGATCCAGTTCGATGTAACCCACTCGTGCACCCAACTGATCTTCAGCATC
TTTTACTTTCACCAGCGTTTCTGGGTGAGCAAAAACAGGAAGGCAAAATGCCGCAAAAAAGGGAATAAGG
GCGACACGGAAATGTTGAATACTCATACTCTTCCTTTTTCAATATTATTGAAGCATTTATCAGGGTTATT
GTCTCATGAGCGGATACATATTTGAATGTAGCTCCGAATTTCTCGAGGGCTTGTCGACGACGGCGGTCTC
CGTCGTCAGGATCATGAATTCGACCCGCCTGCCACCATGACCGAGTACAAGCCCACGGTGCGCCTCGCCA
CCCGCGACGACGTCCCCCGGGCCGTACGCACCCTCGCCGCCGCGTTCGCCGACTACCCCGCCACGCGCCA
CACCGTCGACCCGGACCGCCACATCGAGCGGGTCACCGAGCTGCAAGAACTCTTCCTCACGCGCGTCGGG
CTCGACATCGGCAAGGTGTGGGTCGCGGACGACGGCGCCGCGGTGGCGGTCTGGACCACGCCGGAGAGCG
TCGAAGCGGGGGCGGTGTTCGCCGAGATCGGCCCGCGCATGGCCGAGTTGAGCGGTTCCCGGCTGGCCGC
GCAGCAACAGATGGAAGGCCTCCTGGCGCCGCACCGGCCCAAGGAGCCCGCGTGGTTCCTGGCCACCGTC
GGCGTCTCGCCCGACCACCAGGGCAAGGGTCTGGGCAGCGCCGTCGTGCTCCCCGGAGTGGAGGCGGCCG
AGCGCGCCGGGGTGCCCGCCTTCCTGGAGACATCCGCGCCCCGCAACCTCCCCTTCTACGAGCGGCTCGG
CTTCACCGTCACCGCCGACGTCGAGGTGCCCGAAGGACCGCGCACCTGGTGCATGACCCGCAAGCCCGGT
GCCTGATACGCGTGAATTCACTCCTCAGGTGCAGGCTGCCTATCAGAAGGTGGTGGCTGGTGTGGCCAAT
GCCCTGGCTCACAAATACCACTGAGATCTTTTTCCCTCTGCCAAAAATTATGGGGACATCATGAAGCCCC
TTGAGCATCTGACTTCTGGCTAATAAAGGAAATTTATTTTCATTGCAATAGTGTGTTGGAATTTTTTGTG
TCTCTCACTCGGAAGGACATATGGGAGGGCAAATCATTTAAAACATCAGAATGAGTATTTGGTTTAGAGT
TTGGCAACATATGCCCATATGCTGGCTGCCATGAACAAAGGTTGGCTATAAAGAGGTCATCAGTATATGA
AACAGCCCCCTGCTGTCCATTCCTTATTCCATAGAAAAGCCTTGACTTGAGGTTAGATTTTTTTTATATT
TTGTTTTGTGTTATTTTTTTCTTTAACATCCCTAAAATTTTCCTTACATGTTTTACTAGCCAGATTTTTC
CTCCTCTCCTGACTACTCCCAGTCATAGCTGTCCCTCTTCTCTTATGGAGATCCCTCGACCTGCAGCCCA
AGCTTGAATTCTCTAGAATTACCCTGTTATCCCTATGCTTGGTTTACCGAGCTCTTATTGGTTTTCAAAC
TTCATTGACTGTGCCCAACGCGCCTGGGAGCTCACGGGGACAGCCCCCCCCCAAAGCCCCCAGGGATGTA
ATTACGTCCCTCCCCCGCTAGGGGGCAGCAGCGAGCCGCCCGGGGCTCCGCTCCGGTCCGGCGCTCCCCC
CGCATCCCCGAGCCGGCAGCGTGCGGGGACAGCCCGGGCACGGGGAAGGTGGCACGGGATCGCTTTCCTC
TGAACGCTTCTCGCTGCTCTTTGAGCCTGCAGACACCTGGGGGGATACGGGGAAAAAGCTAGGCTGAAAG
ACCGGTTCTTAGAATGACACGCGCCTGGGAGCTCACGGGGACAGCCCCCCCCCAAAGCCCCCAGGGATGT
AATTACGTCCCTCCCCCGCTAGGGGGCAGCAGCGAGCCGCCCGGGGCTCCGCTCCGGTCCGGCGCTCCCC
CCGCATCCCCGAGCCGGCAGCGTGCGGGGACAGCCCGGGCACGGGGAAGGTGGCACGGGATCGCTTTCCT
CTGAACGCTTCTCGCTGCTCTTTGAGCCTGCAGACACCTGGGGGGATACGGGGAAAAAGCTAACTTCTGA
GACGACAACTTTGTATAGAAAAGTTGGCTCCGAATTCGCCCTTGACAGCAGAGATCCAGTTTGGTTAATT
AATTGGCTCCGGTGCCCGTCAGTGGGCAGAGCGCACATCGCCCACAGTCCCCGAGAAGTTGTGGGGAGGG
GTCGGCAATTGAACCGGTGCCTAGAGAAGGTGGCGCGGGGTAAACTGGGAAAGTGATGTCGTGTACTGGC
TCCGCCTTTTTCCCGAGGGTGGGGGAGAACCGTATATAAGTGCAGTAGTCGCCGTGAACGTTCTTTTTCG
CAACGGGTTTGCCGCCAGAACACAGGTAAGTGCCGTGTGTGGTTCCCGCGGGCCTGGCCTCTTTACGGGT
TATGGCCCTTGCGTGCCTTGAATTACTTCCACCTGGCTGCAGTACGTGATTCTTGATCCCGAGCTTCGGG
TTGGAAGTGGGTGGGAGAGTTCGAGGCCTTGCGCTTAAGGAGCCCCTTCGCCTCGTGCTTGAGTTGAGGC
CTGGCCTGGGCGCTGGGGCCGCCGCGTGCGAATCTGGTGGCACCTTCGCGCCTGTCTCGCTGCTTTCGAT
AAGTCTCTAGCCATTTAAAATTTTTGATGACCTGCTGCGACGCTTTTTTTCTGGCAAGATAGTCTTGTAA
ATGCGGGCCAAGATCTGCACACTGGTATTTCGGTTTTTGGGGCCGCGGGCGGCGACGGGGCCCGTGCGTC
CCAGCGCACATGTTCGGCGAGGCGGGGCCTGCGAGCGCGGCCACCGAGAATCGGACGGGGGTAGTCTCAA
GCTGGCCGGCCTGCTCTGGTGCCTGGCCTCGCGCCGCCGTGTATCGCCCCGCCCTGGGCGGCAAGGCTGG
CCCGGTCGGCACCAGTTGCGTGAGCGGAAAGATGGCCGCTTCCCGGCCCTGCTGCAGGGAGCTCAAAATG
GAGGACGCGGCGCTCGGGAGAGCGGGCGGGTGAGTCACCCACACAAAGGAAAAGGGCCTTTCCGTCCTCA
GCCGTCGCTTCATGTGACTCCACGGAGTACCGGGCGCCGTCCAGGCACCTCGATTAGTTCTCGAGCTTTT
GGAGTACGTCGTCTTTAGGTTGGGGGGAGGGGTTTTATGCGATGGAGTTTCCCCACACTGAGTGGGTGGA
GACTGAAGTTAGGCCAGCTTGGCACTTGATGTAATTCTCCTTGGAATTTGCCCTTTTTGAGTTTGGATCT
TGGTTCATTCTCAAGCCTCAGACAGTGGTTCAAAGTTTTTTTCTTCCATTTCAGGTGTCGTGAGAAGGGC
GAATTCGACCCAAGTTTGTACAAAAAAGCAGGCTGGATCCAGGTGCCACCATGGTGAGCGAGCTGATTAA
GGAGAACATGCACATGAAGCTGTACATGGAGGGCACCGTGAACAACCACCACTTCAAGTGCACATCCGAG
GGCGAAGGCAAGCCCTACGAGGGCACCCAGACCATGAGAATCAAGGCGGTCGAGGGCGGCCCTCTCCCCT
TCGCCTTCGACATCCTGGCTACCAGCTTCATGTACGGCAGCAAAACCTTCATCAACCACACCCAGGGCAT
CCCCGACTTCTTTAAGCAGTCCTTCCCCGAGGGCTTCACATGGGAGAGAGTCACCACATACGAAGATGGG
GGCGTGCTGACCGCTACCCAGGACACCAGCCTCCAGGACGGCTGCCTCATCTACAACGTCAAGATCAGAG
GGGTGAACTTCCCATCCAACGGCCCTGTGATGCAGAAGAAAACACTCGGCTGGGAGGCCTCCACCGAGAC
ACTGTACCCCGCTGACGGCGGCCTGGAAGGCAGAGCCGACATGGCCCTGAAGCTCGTGGGCGGGGGCCAC
CTGATCTGCAACCTTAAGACCACATACAGATCCAAGAAACCCGCTAAGAACCTCAAGATGCCCGGCGTCT
ACTATGTGGACAGGAGACTGGAAAGAATCAAGGAGGCCGACAAAGAGACATACGTCGAGCAGCACGAGGT
GGCTGTGGCCAGATACTGCGACCTCCCTAGCAAACTGGGGCACAAACTTAATTGAGAATTCTACCACCCA
GCTTTCTTGTACAAAGTGGTACGTCTCAAGACCAGAGGTCTCTGCTTCTCCTCATGCCTGAGTGTATAAC
AGAACTTGCCTGAGTGTATAACAGAACTTGCCTGAGTGTATAACAGAACTTGCCTGAGTGTATAACAGAA
CTTCAACCAGAAGAGACCTGTGCTTCACTCCTCAGGTGCAGGCTGCCTATCAGAAGGTGGTGGCTGGTGT
GGCCAATGCCCTGGCTCACAAATACCACTGAGATCTTTTTCCCTCTGCCAAAAATTATGGGGACATCATG
AAGCCCCTTGAGCATCTGACTTCTGGCTAATAAAGGAAATTTATTTTCATTGCAATAGTGTGTTGGAATT
TTTTGTGTCTCTCACTCGGAAGGACATATGGGAGGGCAAATCATTTAAAACATCAGAATGAGTATTTGGT
TTAGAGTTTGGCAACATATGCCCATATGCTGGCTGCCATGAACAAAGGTTGGCTATAAAGAGGTCATCAG
TATATGAAACAGCCCCCCTGCTGTCCATTCCTTATTCCATAGAAAAGCCTTGACTTGAGGTTAGATTTTT
TTTATATTTTGTTTTGTGTTATTTTTTTCTTTAACATCCCTAAAATTTTCCTTACATGTTTTACTAGCCA
GATTTTTCCTCCTCTCCTGACTACTCCCAGTCATAGCTGTCCCTCTTCTCTTATGGAGATCCCGAGCGGT
GCGTTTTTATGCTTGTAGTATTGTATAATGTTTTTAAGATCCAAGCTTCTGACCTCTTCTCTTCCTCCCA
CAGGGCCTCGAGACAATTGCATCGATGGTACCAGTGAAAGTCTGCAATGAATTCGAGTTGGCGCGCCTGT
CATTCTAAATCTCTCTTTCAGCCTAAAGCTTTTTCCCCGTATCCCCCCAGGTGTCTGCAGGCTCAAAGAG
CAGCGAGAAGCGTTCAGAGGAAAGCGATCCCGTGCCACCTTCCCCGTGCCCGGGCTGTCCCCGCACGCTG
CCGGCTCGGGGATGCGGGGGGAGCGCCGGACCGGAGCGGAGCCCCGGGCGGCTCGCTGCTGCCCCCTAGC
GGGGGAGGGACGTAATTACATCCCTGGGGGCTTTGGGAGGGGGCTGTCCCCGTGAGCTCCCAGGCGCGCC
TGTCATTCTAAATCTCTCTTTCAGCCTAAAGCTTTTTCCCCGTATCCCCCCAGGTGTCTGCAGGCTCAAA
GAGCAGCGAGAAGCGTTCAGAGGAAAGCGATCCCGTGCCACCTTCCCCGTGCCCGGGCTGTCCCCGCACG
CTGCCGGCTCGGGGATGCGGGGGGAGCGCCGGACCGGAGCGGAGCCCCGGGCGGCTCGCTGCTGCCCCCT
AGCGGGGGAGGGACGTAATTACATCCCTGGGGGCTTTGGGGGGGGGCTGTCCCCGTGAGCTCCCAGGCGC
GCCAACTCGGTACCGTATCGATGTCGACGTTAACGCTAGTGATATCAACTTTGTATAGAAAAGTTGGCTC
CGAATTCGCCCTTGACAGCAGAGATCCAGTTTGGTTAATTAATTGGCTCCGGTGCCCGTCAGTGGGCAGA
GCGCACATCGCCCACAGTCCCCGAGAAGTTGTGGGGAGGGGTCGGCAATTGAACCGGTGCCTAGAGAAGG
TGGCGCGGGGTAAACTGGGAAAGTGATGTCGTGTACTGGCTCCGCCTTTTTCCCGAGGGTGGGGGAGAAC
CGTATATAAGTGCAGTAGTCGCCGTGAACGTTCTTTTTCGCAACGGGTTTGCCGCCAGAACACAGGTAAG
TGCCGTGTGTGGTTCCCGCGGGCCTGGCCTCTTTACGGGTTATGGCCCTTGCGTGCCTTGAATTACTTCC
ACCTGGCTGCAGTACGTGATTCTTGATCCCGAGCTTCGGGTTGGAAGTGGGTGGGAGAGTTCGAGGCCTT
GCGCTTAAGGAGCCCCTTCGCCTCGTGCTTGAGTTGAGGCCTGGCCTGGGCGCTGGGGCCGCCGCGTGCG
AATCTGGTGGCACCTTCGCGCCTGTCTCGCTGCTTTCGATAAGTCTCTAGCCATTTAAAATTTTTGATGA
CCTGCTGCGACGCTTTTTTTCTGGCAAGATAGTCTTGTAAATGCGGGCCAAGATCTGCACACTGGTATTT
CGGTTTTTGGGGCCGCGGGCGGCGACGGGGCCCGTGCGTCCCAGCGCACATGTTCGGCGAGGCGGGGCCT
GCGAGCGCGGCCACCGAGAATCGGACGGGGGTAGTCTCAAGCTGGCCGGCCTGCTCTGGTGCCTGGCCTC
GCGCCGCCGTGTATCGCCCCGCCCTGGGCGGCAAGGCTGGCCCGGTCGGCACCAGTTGCGTGAGCGGAAA
GATGGCCGCTTCCCGGCCCTGCTGCAGGGAGCTCAAAATGGAGGACGCGGCGCTCGGGAGAGCGGGCGGG
TGAGTCACCCACACAAAGGAAAAGGGCCTTTCCGTCCTCAGCCGTCGCTTCATGTGACTCCACGGAGTAC
CGGGCGCCGTCCAGGCACCTCGATTAGTTCTCGAGCTTTTGGAGTACGTCGTCTTTAGGTTGGGGGGAGG
GGTTTTATGCGATGGAGTTTCCCCACACTGAGTGGGTGGAGACTGAAGTTAGGCCAGCTTGGCACTTGAT
GTAATTCTCCTTGGAATTTGCCCTTTTTGAGTTTGGATCTTGGTTCATTCTCAAGCCTCAGACAGTGGTT
CAAAGTTTTTTTCTTCCATTTCAGGTGTCGTGAGAAGGGCGAATTCGACCCAAGTTTGTACAAAAAAGCA
GGCTCGCCACCATGGTGAGCAAGGGCGAGGAGCTGTTCACCGGGGTGGTGCCCATCCTGGTCGAGCTGGA
CGGCGACGTAAACGGCCACAAGTTCAGCGTGAGGGGCGAGGGCGAGGGCGATGCCACCAACGGCAAGCTG
ACCCTGAAGTTCATCTGCACCACCGGCAAGCTGCCCGTGCCCTGGCCCACCCTCGTGACCACCCTGAGCC
ACGGCGTGCAGTGCTTCGCCCGCTACCCCGACCACATGAAGCAGCACGACTTCTTCAAGTCCGCCATGCC
CGAAGGCTACGTCCAGGAGCGCACCATCTTCTTCAAGGACGACGGCACCTACAAGACCCGCGCCGAGGTG
AAGTTCGAGGGCGACACCCTAGTGAACCGCATCGAGCTGAAGGGCGTCGACTTCAAGGAGGACGGCAACA
TCCTGGGGCACAAGCTGGAGTACAACTTCAACAGCCACAACATCTATATCATGGCCGTCAAGCAGAAGAA
CGGCATCAAGGTGAACTTCAAGATCCGCCACAACGTGGAGGACGGCAGCGTGCAGCTCGCCGACCACTAC
CAGCAGAACACCCCCATCGGCGACGGCCCCGTGCTGCTGCCCGACAGCCACTACCTGAGCACCCAGTCCG
TGCTGAGCAAAGACCCCAACGAGAAGCGCGATCACATGGTCCTGCTGGAGTTCCGCACCGCCGCCGGGAT
CACTCTCGGCATGGACGAGCTGTACAAGTAATACCACCCAGCTTTCTTGTACAAAGTGGTACGCGTGAAT
TCACTCCTCAGGTGCAGGCTGCCTATCAGAAGGTGGTGGCTGGTGTGGCCAATGCCCTGGCTCACAAATA
CCACTGAGATCTTTTTCCCTCTGCCAAAAATTATGGGGACATCATGAAGCCCCTTGAGCATCTGACTTCT
GGCTAATAAAGGAAATTTATTTTCATTGCAATAGTGTGTTGGAATTTTTTGTGTCTCTCACTCGGAAGGA
CATATGGGAGGGCAAATCATTTAAAACATCAGAATGAGTATTTGGTTTAGAGTTTGGCAACATATGCCCA
TATGCTGGCTGCCATGAACAAAGGTTGGCTATAAAGAGGTCATCAGTATATGAAACAGCCCCCTGCTGTC
CATTCCTTATTCCATAGAAAAGCCTTGACTTGAGGTTAGATTTTTTTTATATTTTGTTTTGTGTTATTTT
TTTCTTTAACATCCCTAAAATTTTCCTTACATGTTTTACTAGCCAGATTTTTCCTCCTCTCCTGACTACT
CCCAGTCATAGCTGTCCCTCTTCTCTTATGGAGATCCCTCGACCTGCAGCCCAAGCTTGGCGTAATCATG
GTCATAGCTGTTTCCTGTGTGAAATTGTTATCCGCTCACAATTCCACACAACATACGAGCCGGAAGCATA
AAGTGTAAAGCCTGGGGTGCCTAATGAGTGAGCTAACTCACATTAATTGCGTTGCGCTCACTGCCCGCTT
TCCAGTCGGGAAACCTGTCGTGCCAGCGGATCGACAGTACTAAGCTTGGTCTAATACCCAATCTCTCGTC
TTATCCAGATGTTTTATACGCCTCTGGCCCGTGTCTCAAAATCTCTGATGTTACATTGCACAAGATAAAA
TAATATCATCATGAACAATAAAACTGTCTGCTTACATAAACAGTAATACAAGGGGTGTTATGAGCCATAT
TCAACGGGAAACGTCGAGGCCGCGATTAAATTCCAACATGGATGCTGATTTATATGGGTATAAATGGGCT
CGCGATAATGTCGGGCAATCAGGTGCGACAATCTATCGCTTGTATGGGAAGCCCGATGCGCCAGAGTTGT
TTCTGAAACATGGCAAAGGTAGCGTTGCCAATGATGTTACAGATGAGATGGTCAGACTAAACTGGCTGAC
GGAATTTATGCCTCTTCCGACCATCAAGCATTTTATCCGTACTCCTGATGATGCATGGTTACTCACCACT
GCGATCCCCGGAAAAACAGCATTCCAGGTATTAGAAGAATATCCTGATTCAGGTGAAAATATTGTTGATG
CGCTGGCAGTGTTCCTGCGCCGGTTGCATTCGATTCCTGTTTGTAATTGTCCTTTTAACAGCGATCGCGT
ATTTCGTCTCGCTCAGGCGCAATCACGAATGAATAACGGTTTGGTTGATGCGAGTGATTTTGATGACGAG
CGTAATGGCTGGCCTGTTGAACAAGTCTGGAAAGAAATGCATAAACTTTTGCCATTCTCACCGGATTCAG
TCGTCACTCATGGTGATTTCTCACTTGATAACCTTATTTTTGACGAGGGGAAATTAATAGGTTGTATTGA
TGTTGGACGAGTCGGAATCGCAGACCGATACCAGGATCTTGCCATCCTATGGAACTGCCTCGGTGAGTTT
TCTCCTTCATTACAGAAACGGCTTTTTCAAAAATATGGTATTGATAATCCTGATATGAATAAATTGCAGT
TTCATTTGATGCTCGATGAGTTTTTCTAATCAGAATTGGTTAATTGGTTGTAACACTGGCAGAGCATTAC
GCTGACTTGACGGGACGGCGCAAGCTCATGACCAAAATCCCTTAACGTGAGTTACGCGTCGTTCCACTGA
GCGTCAGAGGTATCACTAGTATTACAGAGGTAAGTTATAACAGTCGCCTAACCC
