>Addgene plasmid #103253 | LSB-hsa-miR-148b-5p | depositor partial sequence | sequence record 195556 | hsa-miR-148b-5p target
GCCTGAGTGTATAACAGAACTT
