>Addgene plasmid #103253 | LSB-hsa-miR-148b-5p | addgene partial sequence | sequence record 269521 | mKate2-F 5'-ACCCGCTAAGAACCTCAAGA-3'
AGAATCAAGGAGGCCGACAAAGAGACATACGTCGAGCAGCACGAGGTGGCTGTGGCCAGATACTGCGACC
TCCCTAGCAAACTGGGGCACAAACTTAATTGAGAATTCTACCACCCAGCTTTCTTGTACAAAGTGGTACG
TCTCAAGACCAGAGGTCTCTGCTTCTCCTCATGCCTGAGTGTATAACAGAACTTGCCTGAGTGTATAACA
GAACTTGCCTGAGTGTATAACAGAACTTGCCTGAGTGTATAACAGAACTTCAACCAGAAGAGACCTGTGC
TTCACTCCTCAGGTGCAGGCTGCCTATCAGAAGGTGGTGGCTGGTGTGGCCAATGCCCTGGCTCACAAAT
ACCACTGAGATCTTTTTCCCTCTGCCAAAAATTATGGGGACATCATGAAGCCCCTTGAGCATCTGACTTC
TGGCTAATAAAGGAAATTTATTTTCATTGCAATAGTGTGTTGGAATTTTTTGTGTCTCTCACTCGGAAGG
ACATATGGGAGGGCAAATCATTTAAAACATCAGAATGAGTATTTGGTTTAGAGTTTGGCAACATATGCCC
ATATGCTGGCTGCCATGAACAAAGGTTGGCTATAAAGAGGTCATCAGTATATGAAACAGCCCCCCTGCTG
TCCATTCCTTATTCCATAGAAAAGCCTTGACTTGAGGTTAGATTTTTTTT
